>Addgene plasmid #245564 | pICSL30061 | addgene full sequence | sequence record 495560 | Addgene NGS Result
GGTCTCACCATGGCAAAGTATAAAATCGAAGAAGGTAAACTGGTAATCTGGATTAACGGCGATAAAGGCT
ATAACGGCCTCGCTGAAGTCGGTAAGAAATTCGAGAAAGATACCGGAATTAAAGTCACCGTTGAGCATCC
GGATAAACTGGAAGAGAAATTCCCACAGGTTGCGGCAACTGGCGATGGCCCTGACATTATCTTCTGGGCA
CACGACCGCTTTGGTGGCTACGCTCAATCTGGCCTGTTGGCTGAAATCACCCCGGACAAAGCGTTCCAGG
ACAAGCTGTATCCGTTTACCTGGGATGCCGTACGTTACAACGGCAAGCTGATTGCTTACCCGATCGCTGT
TGAAGCGTTATCGCTGATTTATAACAAAGATCTGCTGCCGAACCCGCCAAAAACCTGGGAAGAGATCCCG
GCGCTGGATAAAGAACTGAAAGCGAAAGGTAAGAGCGCGCTGATGTTCAACCTGCAAGAACCGTACTTCA
CCTGGCCGCTGATTGCTGCTGACGGGGGTTATGCGTTCAAGTATGAAAACGGCAAGTACGACATTAAAGA
CGTGGGCGTGGATAACGCTGGCGCGAAAGCGGGTCTGACCTTCCTGGTTGACCTGATTAAAAACAAACAC
ATGAATGCAGACACCGATTACTCCATCGCAGAAGCTGCCTTTAATAAAGGCGAAACAGCGATGACCATCA
ACGGCCCGTGGGCATGGTCCAACATCGACACCAGCAAAGTGAATTATGGTGTAACGGTACTGCCGACCTT
CAAGGGTCAACCATCCAAACCGTTCGTTGGCGTGCTGAGCGCAGGTATTAACGCCGCCAGTCCGAACAAA
GAGCTGGCAAAAGAGTTCCTCGAAAACTATCTGCTGACTGATGAAGGTCTGGAAGCGGTTAATAAAGACA
AACCGCTGGGTGCCGTAGCGCTGAAGTCTTACGAGGAAGAGTTGGCGAAAGATCCACGTATTGCCGCCAC
TATGGAAAACGCCCAGAAAGGTGAAATCATGCCGAACATCCCGCAGATGTCCGCTTTCTGGTATGCCGTG
CGTACTGCGGTGATCAACGCCGCCAGCGGTCGTCAGACTGTCGATGAAGCCCTGAAAGACGCGCAGACTG
TGAAAATTGTGAGCCGCAAAAGCCTGGGCGTGCAGAATGTGTATGATATTGGCGTGGAAAAAGATCATAA
CTTTCTGCTGGCGAATGGCCTGATTGCGAGCAACGGAATGTGAGACCACGAGTGATTAATGAATCGGCCA
ACGCGCGGGGAGAGGCGGTTTGCGTATTGGGCGCTCTTCCGCTTCCTCGCTCACTGACTCGCTGCGCTCG
GTCGTTCGGCTGCGGCGAGCGGTATCAGCTCACTCAAAGGCGGTAATACGGTTATCCACAGAATCAGGGG
ATAACGCAGGAAAGAACATGTGAGCAAAAGGCCAGCAAAAGGCCAGGAACCGTAAAAAGGCCGCGTTGCT
GGCGTTTTTCCATAGGCTCCGCCCCCCTGACGAGCATCACAAAAATCGACGCTCAAGTCAGAGGTGGCGA
AACCCGACAGGACTATAAAGATACCAGGCGTTTCCCCCTGGAAGCTCCCTCGTGCGCTCTCCTGTTCCGA
CCCTGCCGCTTACCGGATACCTGTCCGCCTTTCTCCCTTCGGGAAGCGTGGCGCTTTCTCATAGCTCACG
CTGTAGGTATCTCAGTTCGGTGTAGGTCGTTCGCTCCAAGCTGGGCTGTGTGCACGAACCCCCCGTTCAG
CCCGACCGCTGCGCCTTATCCGGTAACTATCGTCTTGAGTCCAACCCGGTAAGACACGACTTATCGCCAC
TGGCAGCAGCCACTGGTAACAGGATTAGCAGAGCGAGGTATGTAGGCGGTGCTACAGAGTTCTTGAAGTG
GTGGCCTAACTACGGCTACACTAGAAGAACAGTATTTGGTATCTGCGCTCTGCTGAAGCCAGTTACCTTC
GGAAAAAGAGTTGGTAGCTCTTGATCCGGCAAACAAACCACCGCTGGTAGCGGTGGTTTTTTTGTTTGCA
AGCAGCAGATTACGCGCAGAAAAAAAGGATCTCAAGAAGATCCTTTGATCTTTTCTACGGGGTCTGACGC
TCAGTGGAACGAAAACTCACGTTAAGGGATTTTGGTCATGAGATTATCAAAAAGGATCTTCACCTAGATC
CTTTTAAATTAAAAATGAAGTTTTAAATCAATCTAAAGTATATATGAGTAAACTTGGTCTGACAGTTATT
TGCCGACTACCTTGGTGATCTCGCCTTTTACGTAATGGACAAATTCTTCCAACTGATCTGCGCGCGAGGC
CAAGCGATCTTCTTCTTGTCCAAGATAAGCCTGTCTAGCTTCAAGTATGACGGGCTGATACTGGGCCGGC
AGGCGCTCCATTGCCCAGTCGGCAGCGACATCCTTCGGCGCGATTTTGCCGGTTACTGCGCTGTACCAAA
TGCGGGACAACGTAAGCACTACATTTCGCTCATCGCCAGCCCAGTCGGGCGGCGAGTTCCATAGCGTTAA
GGTTTCATTTAGCGCCTCAAATAGATCCTGTTCAGGAACCGGATCAAAGAGTTCCTCCGCCGCTGGACCT
ACCAAGGCAACGCTATGTTCTCTTGCTTTTGTCAGCAAGATAGCCAGATCAATGTCGATCGTGGCTGGCT
CGAAGATACCTGCAAGAATGTCATTGCGCTGCCATTCTCCAAATTGCAGTTCGCGCTTAGCTGGATAACG
CCACGGAATGATGTCGTCGTGCACAACAATGGTGACTTCTACAGCGCGGAGAATCTCGCTCTCTCCAGGG
GAAGCCGAAGTTTCCAAAAGGTCGTTGATCAAAGCTCGCCGCGTTGTTTCATCAAGCCTTACGGTCACCG
TAACCAGCAAATCAATATCGCTGTGTGGCTTCAGGCCGCCATCCACTGCGGAGCCGTACAAATGTACGGC
CAGCAACGTCGGTTCGAGATGGCGCTCGATGACGCCAACTACCTCTGATAGTTGAGTCGATACTTCGGCG
ATCACCGCTTCCCTCATGATGTTTAACTTTGTTTTAGGGCGACTGCCCTGCTGCGTAACATCGTTGCTGC
TCCATAACATCAAACATCGACCCACGGCGTAACGCGCTTGCTGCTTGGATGCCCGAGGCATAGACTGTAC
CCCAAAAAAAAACAGTCATAACAAGCCATGAAAACCGCCACTGCGCCGTTACCACCGCTGCGTTCGGTCA
AGGTTCTGGACCAGTTGCGTGAGCGCATACTCTTCCTTTTTCAATATTATTGAAGCATTTATCAGGGTTA
TTGTCTCATGAGCGGATACATATTTGAATGTATTTAGAAAAATAAACAAATAGGGGTTCCGCGCACATTT
CCCCGAAAAGTGCCACCTGACGTCTAAGAAACCATTATTATCATGACATTAACCTATAAAAATAGGCGTA
TCACGAGGCCCTTTCGTCCACTGAAGAGCCACTGT
Features (pLannotate 1.2.2; 7 found; start..end, strand, type, name):
     22..1119    +  CDS            MBP: maltose binding protein from E. coli; malE (mutated); This version of the gene does not encode a signal sequence, so MBP will remain in the cytosol.
   1245..1294    -  CDS            lacI (fragment): lac repressor; lacI; The lac repressor binds to the lac operator to inhibit transcription in E. coli. This inhibition can be relieved by adding lactose or isopropyl-β-D-thiogalactopyranoside (IPTG).
   1477..2065    -  rep_origin     ori: high-copy-number ColE1/pMB1/pBR322/pUC origin of replication
   2239..3027    -  CDS            aadA: S3AD_ECOLX - Experimental evidence at protein level: Swiss-Prot protein existence level 1. Mediates bacterial resistance to the antibiotics streptomycin and spectinomycin. From Escherichia coli.
   3034..3090    -  CDS            GmR (fragment): gentamycin acetyltransferase; aacC1; confers resistance to gentamycin
   3178..3258    +  CDS            int (fragment): INT2_ECOLX - Protein inferred from homology: Swiss-Prot protein existence level 3. Putative integrase believed to be involved in the insertion of antibiotic resistance genes into plasmids and transposons. From Escherichia coli.
   3249..3353    -  promoter       AmpR promoter: bla
