[The description below was written by a language model from this plasmid's Addgene catalogue record and pLannotate feature annotations shown in this document.]
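Description:
pICSL30061 is a Level 0 Golden Gate (MoClo syntax) part plasmid carrying an N-terminal tag module. It is built on the small pICSL01002 synthetic-biology backbone, giving a 3,465 nt plasmid in the sequenced record. It is maintained in E. coli at high copy through a ColE1/pUC-type origin and selected with spectinomycin via an aadA (streptomycin/spectinomycin adenylyltransferase) gene. The annotation also picks up short fragments of lacI, a gentamicin acetyltransferase gene and an integron integrase, plus an AmpR promoter adjacent to the resistance region. These appear to be backbone or resistance-cassette remnants rather than functional components.

The payload is a synthetic insert of about 1.2 kb described as a self-cleaving maltose binding protein (MBP) tag compatible with the ProteinSelect purification system. The feature table identifies most of it as a mutated E. coli malE coding sequence lacking a signal peptide, so the fusion would stay cytosolic. Roughly 100 bp downstream of MBP is unannotated. It presumably holds the remaining tag elements, but the record does not specify the self-cleaving component. Internal BsaI and BpiI sites were removed by point mutation to domesticate the part for Type IIS assembly. The module is defined by CCAT and AATG fusion overhangs, which place it at the N-terminal tag position, between a promoter/5′UTR part and a coding sequence.

As a Level 0 part it has no promoter or terminator of its own. It is intended for one-pot assembly with other standard parts into Level 1 transcription units, producing proteins with an N-terminal MBP tag for affinity purification followed by tag removal. The record does not name an intended expression host.
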