Addgene plasmid #245564: pICSL30061
Purpose: Level 0 Golden Gate part N-Terminal Tag with overhangs CCAT - AATG
Depositing lab: Mark Youles. Depositing organization: Sainsbury Laboratory, Norwich.
Backbone
  Vector backbone: pICSL01002
  Backbone size w/o insert (bp): 2246
  Vector type: Synthetic Biology
Growth in bacteria
  Bacterial resistance: Spectinomycin, 50 μg/mL
  Growth temperature: 37°C
  Growth strain: DH5alpha
  Copy number: High Copy
Gene/Insert
  Gene/Insert name: N-Terminal tag Self-Cleaving MBP tag compatible with ProteinSelect purification system
  Species: Synthetic
  Insert size (bp): 1219
  Mutation: BsaI/BpiI sites removed by point-mutation
  Cloning method: Restriction Enzyme; 5′ cloning site BsaI (destroyed during cloning); 3′ cloning site BsaI (destroyed during cloning)
  Sequencing primers: 5′ TCACATGTTCTTTCCTGCG; 3′ GTCTCATGAGCGGATACATATTTGAATG
Terms and licenses: Academic/Nonprofit Terms; Industry Terms: Not Available to Industry
Depositor comments: Level 0 N-Terminal tag module used for GoldenGate assemblies using the MoClo overhang syntax
How to cite: pICSL30061 was a gift from Mark Youles (Addgene plasmid # 245564 ; http://n2t.net/addgene:245564 ; RRID:Addgene_245564)
